Addgene plasmid #135396: opto-Rac1
Purpose: Expresses opto-Rac1 (BcLOV4-GGGSx2-WT_Rac1-GGGSx2-mCherry in mammalian cells in the pcDNA3.1 backbone.
Depositing lab: Brian Chow. Depositing organization: University of Pennsylvania. Publication: Optogenetic Rac1 engineered from membrane lipid-binding RGS-LOV for inducible lamellipodia formation. Berlew EE, Kuznetsov IA, Yamada K, Bugaj LJ, Chow BY. Photochem Photobiol Sci. 2020 Mar 1;19(3):353-361. doi: 10.1039/c9pp00434c. Epub 2020 Feb 12. PubMed 32048687.
Backbone
  Vector backbone: pcDNA3.1
  Backbone size w/o insert (bp): 5300
  Total vector size (bp): 8400
  Vector type: Mammalian Expression
Growth in bacteria
  Bacterial resistance: Ampicillin, 100 μg/mL
  Growth temperature: 37°C
  Growth strain: DH5alpha
  Copy number: Unknown
Gene/Insert
  Gene/Insert name: opto-Rac1
  Species: H. sapiens (human); Botrytis cinerea
  Insert size (bp): 3100
  Promoter: CMV
  Tag / fusion protein: mCherry (C terminal on insert)
  Cloning method: Gibson Cloning
  Sequencing primers: 5′ CGCAAATGGGCGGTAGGCGTG
Terms and licenses: Academic/Nonprofit Terms; Industry Terms: Not Available to Industry
How to cite: opto-Rac1 was a gift from Brian Chow (Addgene plasmid # 135396 ; http://n2t.net/addgene:135396 ; RRID:Addgene_135396)
