[The description below was written by a language model from this plasmid's Addgene catalogue record and pLannotate feature annotations shown in this document.]
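Description:
opto-Rac1 is a mammalian expression plasmid built on the pcDNA3.1 backbone, roughly 8.4–8.5 kb in total, that encodes a single-chain optogenetic version of the small GTPase Rac1. It is propagated in E. coli through a high-copy ColE1/pUC-type origin and selected with ampicillin via the β-lactamase gene. The backbone also carries an f1 origin and an SV40 promoter-driven neomycin resistance cassette with an SV40 polyadenylation signal, which would allow G418 selection of stably transfected mammalian cells. Small annotated fragments such as a truncated HIV-1 LTR match, a ble fragment, lacI and bom remnants appear to be backbone residue or partial automated matches rather than functional parts.

The roughly 3.1 kb insert is transcribed from the CMV immediate-early enhancer and promoter, with a T7 promoter just upstream of the coding region, and is terminated by the bovine growth hormone polyadenylation signal. It encodes a fusion of BcLOV4, a photoreceptor from the fungus Botrytis cinerea, joined by a flexible glycine-serine linker to wild-type human Rac1, followed by a second such linker and C-terminal mCherry. The automated annotation picks up the LOV domain of BcLOV4 only as a fragment resembling an algal phototropin, and it labels Rac1 by similarity to the bovine orthologue. According to the associated publication title, BcLOV4 is an RGS-LOV protein that binds membrane lipids. Light-induced recruitment of the fusion to the membrane is therefore used to drive Rac1 signalling and trigger lamellipodia formation, while mCherry allows the fusion's expression and localisation to be followed by fluorescence microscopy. The construct suits experiments that need spatiotemporal optical control of Rac1-dependent cytoskeletal remodelling in cultured mammalian cells.
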