Features (pLannotate 1.2.2; 22 found; start..end, strand, type, name):
      1..380     +  enhancer       CMV enhancer: human cytomegalovirus immediate early enhancer
    381..584     +  promoter       CMV promoter: human cytomegalovirus (CMV) immediate early promoter
    580..613     +  LTR            5' LTR (truncated) (fragment): truncated 5' long terminal repeat (LTR) from HIV-1
    629..647     +  promoter       T7 promoter: promoter for bacteriophage T7 RNA polymerase
   1457..1804    +  CDS            PHOT (fragment): PHOT_CHLRE - Experimental evidence at protein level: Swiss-Prot protein existence level 1. Protein kinase that acts as a blue light photoreceptor (PubMed:15695460, PubMed:24285544). Required for non-photochemical quenching (NPQ), a mechanism that converts and dissipates the harmful excess absorbed light energy into heat and protect the photosynthetic apparatus from photo-oxidative damage (PubMed:27626383). Controls the energy-dependent chlorophyll fluorescence quenching (qE) activity of chlorophyll excited states by inducing the expression of the qE effector protein LHCSR3 in high light intens
   2513..3052    +  CDS            RAC1 (fragment) (sequence partly withheld): RAC1_BOVIN - Experimental evidence at protein level: Swiss-Prot protein existence level 1. Plasma membrane-associated small GTPase which cycles between active GTP-bound and inactive GDP-bound states. In its active state, binds to a variety of effector proteins to regulate cellular responses such as secretory processes, phagocytosis of apoptotic cells, epithelial cell polarization, neurons adhesion, migration and differentiation, and growth-factor induced formation of membrane ruffles. Rac1 p21/rho GDI heterodimer is the active component of the cytosolic factor sigma 1, which is involved in sti
   3110..3817    +  CDS            mCherry: mCherry is a basic (constitutively fluorescent) red fluorescent protein published in 2004, derived from Discosoma sp.. It is reported to be a very rapidly-maturing monomer with low acid sensitivity.
   3861..4085    +  polyA_signal   bGH poly(A) signal: bovine growth hormone polyadenylation signal
   4089..4110    +  promoter       SV40 promoter (fragment): SV40 enhancer and early promoter
   4131..4559    +  rep_origin     f1 ori (sequence partly withheld): f1 bacteriophage origin of replication; arrow indicates direction of (+) strand synthesis
   4573..4902    +  promoter       SV40 promoter: SV40 enhancer and early promoter
   4969..5760    +  CDS            neo: KKA2_KLEPN - Also known as kan, nptII. Experimental evidence at protein level: Swiss-Prot protein existence level 1. Resistance to kanamycin, neomycin, paromomycin, ribostamycin, butirosin and gentamicin B. From Klebsiella pneumoniae.
   5784..5942    +  CDS            ble (fragment): BLE_KLEPN - Experimental evidence at protein level: Swiss-Prot protein existence level 1. Binding protein with a strong affinity to the bleomycin family of antibiotics. Binds to CL990; an antimitotic-antibiotic compound. From Klebsiella pneumoniae.
   5937..6058    +  polyA_signal   SV40 poly(A) signal: SV40 polyadenylation signal
   6131..6147    -  protein_bind   lac operator: The lac repressor binds to the lac operator to inhibit transcription in E. coli. This inhibition can be relieved by adding lactose or isopropyl-β-D-thiogalactopyranoside (IPTG). lac repressor encoded by lacI
   6155..6185    -  promoter       lac promoter: promoter for the E. coli lac operon
   6200..6221    -  protein_bind   CAP binding site: CAP binding activates transcription in the presence of cAMP. E. coli catabolite activator protein
   6234..6326    -  CDS            lacI (fragment): lac repressor; lacI; The lac repressor binds to the lac operator to inhibit transcription in E. coli. This inhibition can be relieved by adding lactose or isopropyl-β-D-thiogalactopyranoside (IPTG).
   6509..7097    -  rep_origin     ori: high-copy-number ColE1/pMB1/pBR322/pUC origin of replication
   7268..8128    -  CDS            AmpR: β-lactamase; bla; confers resistance to ampicillin, carbenicillin, and related antibiotics
   8129..8233    -  promoter       AmpR promoter: bla
   8292..8344    -  misc_feature   bom (fragment): basis of mobility region from pBR322
>Addgene plasmid #135396 | opto-Rac1 | addgene full sequence | sequence record 271132 | Addgene NGS Result
GACATTGATTATTGACTAGTTATTAATAGTAATCAATTACGGGGTCATTAGTTCATAGCCCATATATGGA
GTTCCGCGTTACATAACTTACGGTAAATGGCCCGCCTGGCTGACCGCCCAACGACCCCCGCCCATTGACG
TCAATAATGACGTATGTTCCCATAGTAACGCCAATAGGGACTTTCCATTGACGTCAATGGGTGGAGTATT
TACGGTAAACTGCCCACTTGGCAGTACATCAAGTGTATCATATGCCAAGTACGCCCCCTATTGACGTCAA
TGACGGTAAATGGCCCGCCTGGCATTATGCCCAGTACATGACCTTATGGGACTTTCCTACTTGGCAGTAC
ATCTACGTATTAGTCATCGCTATTACCATGGTGATGCGGTTTTGGCAGTACATCAATGGGCGTGGATAGC
GGTTTGACTCACGGGGATTTCCAAGTCTCCACCCCATTGACGTCAATGGGAGTTTGTTTTGGCACCAAAA
TCAACGGGACTTTCCAAAATGTCGTAACAACTCCGCCCCATTGACGCAAATGGGCGGTAGGCGTGTACGG
TGGGAGGTCTATATAAGCAGAGCTCTCTGGCTAACTAGAGAACCCACTGCTTACTGGCTTATCGAAATTA
ATACGACTCACTATAGGGAGACCCAAGCTGGCTAGCGTTTAAACTTAAGCTTGGTACCGAGCTCGGATCC
ATGGCCACAGACGCAATCGACCATTACTACCAGAACAGAGACGGCCCCCCTTCCAGGAGCTTTAGCGACG
AATACGACTCATACAATAAGACAGCCCCTCTGCCACCTCTGAGCGCCTGCCCAGAGCGCGCCCAGACCCC
TAACAGCAAGAGAATCCCCATCACACCCAATTCCGCCAAGAGCACCTCCGAGTCTCCTCGGAGAATCACA
TTCTCTCGCGACGCAGGCAGCTCCACCAAGGGCAGCACCCAGACAAGCCCATCCAACCAGGGCTCCGTGT
CTAGCCGGAATGGCTCTAACGGAAATGGCCTGGGCCTGTCCTCTGCCGGCAACTTCGCCGATTTCTTTAG
CTCCGAGGTGTTTTATATCGTGCTGCACAATCCCACCACAGCCCACAGATTCCTGAAGTTTTGCCAGAGC
AGGGCCTGTTCCGAGAACCTGGAGTTTCTGCAGAAGATCGACGAGTACAATAGGCTGATCGATGAGGCCA
CACGCCTGCTGTCTACCATCTACAGCACATACGTGAGCAGCGAGGCCCCTAAGCAGATCAACATCTCTAA
TAGCCACGCCAGGCGCCTGAGCCACGACATCAAGGGAGCAACCCACAACGTGCTGCCCGGCCTGGAGGAT
ATCTTCAATGGCTCCCAGGAGCAGATCGAGAAGCTGCTGGCCTCTGACCTGTATCCTAGATTTGTGAAGC
ACCAGGTGACCGCATCCGCCACAATGGCCCTGGCAAACGACAAGGAGAGGTACCCAGGCCTGGGCGATTG
CTTCTGTCTGACAGACCCACGGAGAGCCGATAATCCCATCGTGTTCGCAAGCGACGGATTCGTGAGCGTG
ACCGGCTATTCCCGCTCTGATATCATCCCAAGGAACTGCCGCTTCCTGCAGGGCAGCTTTACCGACCGGC
AGGCCACAAAGAGGCTGCGCACCTCCATCGAGAATCGCGAGGAGACAGTGGAGCTGCTGCTGAACTATCG
GAAGAATGGCGATCCCTTTTGGAACCTGCTGTACGTGTCCCCTCTGCTGGACGGCAATGGCGATGTGAGA
TTCTTTCTGGGCGGCCAGATCAACTGTTCTACCACAATCCACAGCCGGACCGACGTGCTGAGAATCCTGA
GCCTGAACGACGAGGATACAGGCTCCTTCATCGAGGGCTCTAATAAGACCCCCAGCGTGCGGTCCAAGGA
GTCTAACAATGCCTCCAACTATGGCAAGACATCCTTCTTTAAGTCTTTTAAGAAGTACAAGGCCAATACC
GTGGAGATCAGAGACGAGGCCGGCATGGAGGGCGAGCTGATCGATAGGATCGGCAAGCTGCAGTTCAAGA
CACAGGTGGAGGAGTTTTACACCGCCTATTCTAAGTACCTGGTGCTGAGCTATCAGCCACAGTCCCAGAA
CCTGATCGTGAAGTACTTCAGCCCCGGCATCGTGGATATGCTGAACCTGAATATGCCTAATGGCCTGGTG
GCCCCAATCGTGGACAAGGATATCTTCAAGGTGCTGACAGAGCACTCCCCTTCCTCTGTGCCACGGACCT
TTAAGAACGTGGTGAGGGAAGGCATCAAAGCAGGCAGGGCCGTGTCTGTGGAGACAGGCCTGCTGACAGG
CATCGAGGAGATCAAGAAGTCTCAGAACATCTTCAGCGGCACCACAGCCAATCGGGAGAGAGGCTGGAAG
AAGGCCGAGGAGAAGTACGTGTGCCACTTTACCCCCTGTAAGGATGAGATGGGCAGGGTCGGCTGGGTGG
TGCTGACTGTCGCTCCTAAACTGGAGAGATTTGAATTCGGTGGTGGATCAGGTGGAGGA
[534 nt withheld, positions 2510-3043]
TGCCCGCCGCCTGTAAAAAAGCGGAAACGCAAGTGTCTGCTCGGTGGTGGATCAGGTGGAGGATCTATGG
TGAGCAAGGGCGAGGAGGATAACATGGCCATCATCAAGGAGTTCATGCGCTTCAAGGTGCACATGGAGGG
CTCCGTGAACGGCCACGAGTTCGAGATCGAGGGCGAGGGCGAGGGCCGCCCCTACGAGGGCACCCAGACC
GCCAAGCTGAAGGTGACCAAGGGTGGCCCCCTGCCCTTCGCCTGGGACATCCTGTCCCCTCAGTTCATGT
ACGGCTCCAAGGCCTACGTGAAGCACCCCGCCGACATCCCCGACTACTTGAAGCTGTCCTTCCCCGAGGG
CTTCAAGTGGGAGCGCGTGATGAACTTCGAGGACGGCGGCGTGGTGACCGTGACCCAGGACTCCTCCCTG
CAGGACGGCGAGTTCATCTACAAGGTGAAGCTGCGCGGCACCAACTTCCCCTCCGACGGCCCCGTAATGC
AGAAGAAGACCATGGGCTGGGAGGCCTCCTCCGAGCGGATGTACCCCGAGGACGGCGCCCTGAAGGGCGA
GATCAAGCAGAGGCTGAAGCTGAAGGACGGCGGCCACTACGACGCTGAGGTCAAGACCACCTACAAGGCC
AAGAAGCCCGTGCAGCTGCCCGGCGCCTACAACGTCAACATCAAGTTGGACATCACCTCCCACAACGAGG
ACTACACCATCGTGGAACAGTACGAACGCGCCGAGGGCCGCCACTCCACCGGCGGCATGGACGAGCTGTA
CAAGTAATGATCTAGAGGGCCCGTTTAAACCCGCTGATCAGCCTCGACTGTGCCTTCTAGTTGCCAGCCA
TCTGTTGTTTGCCCCTCCCCCGTGCCTTCCTTGACCCTGGAAGGTGCCACTCCCACTGTCCTTTCCTAAT
AAAATGAGGAAATTGCATCGCATTGTCTGAGTAGGTGTCATTCTATTCTGGGGGGTGGGGTGGGGCAGGA
CAGCAAGGGGGAGGATTGGGAAGACAATAGCAGGCATGCTGGGGATGCGGTGGGCTCTATGGCTTCTGAG
GCGGAAAGAACCAGCTGGGGCTCTAGGGGGTATCCCC
[124 nt withheld, positions 4131-4254]
C
[91 nt withheld, positions 4256-4346]
A
[49 nt withheld, positions 4348-4396]
CCTTTGACGTTGGAGTCCACGTTCTTT
[37 nt withheld, positions 4424-4460]
ACCCTATCTCGGTCTATTCTTTTGATTTATAAGGGATTTTGCCGATTTCGGCCTATTGGTTAAAAAATGA
GCTGATTTAACAAAAATTTAACGCGAATTAATTCTGTGGAATGTGTGTCAGTTAGGGTGTGGAAAGTCCC
CAGGCTCCCCAGCAGGCAGAAGTATGCAAAGCATGCATCTCAATTAGTCAGCAACCAGGTGTGGAAAGTC
CCCAGGCTCCCCAGCAGGCAGAAGTATGCAAAGCATGCATCTCAATTAGTCAGCAACCATAGTCCCGCCC
CTAACTCCGCCCATCCCGCCCCTAACTCCGCCCAGTTCCGCCCATTCTCCGCCCCATGGCTGACTAATTT
TTTTTATTTATGCAGAGGCCGAGGCCGCCTCTGCCTCTGAGCTATTCCAGAAGTAGTGAGGAGGCTTTTT
TGGAGGCCTAGGCTTTTGCAAAAAGCTCCCGGGAGCTTGTATATCCATTTTCGGATCTGATCAAGAGACA
GGATGAGGATCGTTTCGCATGATTGAACAAGATGGATTGCACGCAGGTTCTCCGGCCGCTTGGGTGGAGA
GGCTATTCGGCTATGACTGGGCACAACAGACAATCGGCTGCTCTGATGCCGCCGTGTTCCGGCTGTCAGC
GCAGGGGCGCCCGGTTCTTTTTGTCAAGACCGACCTGTCCGGTGCCCTGAATGAACTGCAGGACGAGGCA
GCGCGGCTATCGTGGCTGGCCACGACGGGCGTTCCTTGCGCAGCTGTGCTCGACGTTGTCACTGAAGCGG
GAAGGGACTGGCTGCTATTGGGCGAAGTGCCGGGGCAGGATCTCCTGTCATCTCACCTTGCTCCTGCCGA
GAAAGTATCCATCATGGCTGATGCAATGCGGCGGCTGCATACGCTTGATCCGGCTACCTGCCCATTCGAC
CACCAAGCGAAACATCGCATCGAGCGAGCACGTACTCGGATGGAAGCCGGTCTTGTCGATCAGGATGATC
TGGACGAAGAGCATCAGGGGCTCGCGCCAGCCGAACTGTTCGCCAGGCTCAAGGCGCGCATGCCCGACGG
CGAGGATCTCGTCGTGACCCATGGCGATGCCTGCTTGCCGAATATCATGGTGGAAAATGGCCGCTTTTCT
GGATTCATCGACTGTGGCCGGCTGGGTGTGGCGGACCGCTATCAGGACATAGCGTTGGCTACCCGTGATA
TTGCTGAAGAGCTTGGCGGCGAATGGGCTGACCGCTTCCTCGTGCTTTACGGTATCGCCGCTCCCGATTC
GCAGCGCATCGCCTTCTATCGCCTTCTTGACGAGTTCTTCTGAGCGGGACTCTGGGGTTCGAAATGACCG
ACCAAGCGACGCCCAACCTGCCATCACGAGATTTCGATTCCACCGCCGCCTTCTATGAAAGGTTGGGCTT
CGGAATCGTTTTCCGGGACGCCGGCTGGATGATCCTCCAGCGCGGGGATCTCATGCTGGAGTTCTTCGCC
CACCCCAACTTGTTTATTGCAGCTTATAATGGTTACAAATAAAGCAATAGCATCACAAATTTCACAAATA
AAGCATTTTTTTCACTGCATTCTAGTTGTGGTTTGTCCAAACTCATCAATGTATCTTATCATGTCTGTAT
ACCGTCGACCTCTAGCTAGAGCTTGGCGTAATCATGGTCATAGCTGTTTCCTGTGTGAAATTGTTATCCG
CTCACAATTCCACACAACATACGAGCCGGAAGCATAAAGTGTAAAGCCTGGGGTGCCTAATGAGTGAGCT
AACTCACATTAATTGCGTTGCGCTCACTGCCCGCTTTCCAGTCGGGAAACCTGTCGTGCCAGCTGCATTA
ATGAATCGGCCAACGCGCGGGGAGAGGCGGTTTGCGTATTGGGCGCTCTTCCGCTTCCTCGCTCACTGAC
TCGCTGCGCTCGGTCGTTCGGCTGCGGCGAGCGGTATCAGCTCACTCAAAGGCGGTAATACGGTTATCCA
CAGAATCAGGGGATAACGCAGGAAAGAACATGTGAGCAAAAGGCCAGCAAAAGGCCAGGAACCGTAAAAA
GGCCGCGTTGCTGGCGTTTTTCCATAGGCTCCGCCCCCCTGACGAGCATCACAAAAATCGACGCTCAAGT
CAGAGGTGGCGAAACCCGACAGGACTATAAAGATACCAGGCGTTTCCCCCTGGAAGCTCCCTCGTGCGCT
CTCCTGTTCCGACCCTGCCGCTTACCGGATACCTGTCCGCCTTTCTCCCTTCGGGAAGCGTGGCGCTTTC
TCATAGCTCACGCTGTAGGTATCTCAGTTCGGTGTAGGTCGTTCGCTCCAAGCTGGGCTGTGTGCACGAA
CCCCCCGTTCAGCCCGACCGCTGCGCCTTATCCGGTAACTATCGTCTTGAGTCCAACCCGGTAAGACACG
ACTTATCGCCACTGGCAGCAGCCACTGGTAACAGGATTAGCAGAGCGAGGTATGTAGGCGGTGCTACAGA
GTTCTTGAAGTGGTGGCCTAACTACGGCTACACTAGAAGAACAGTATTTGGTATCTGCGCTCTGCTGAAG
CCAGTTACCTTCGGAAAAAGAGTTGGTAGCTCTTGATCCGGCAAACAAACCACCGCTGGTAGCGGTGGTT
TTTTTGTTTGCAAGCAGCAGATTACGCGCAGAAAAAAAGGATCTCAAGAAGATCCTTTGATCTTTTCTAC
GGGGTCTGACGCTCAGTGGAACGAAAACTCACGTTAAGGGATTTTGGTCATGAGATTATCAAAAAGGATC
TTCACCTAGATCCTTTTAAATTAAAAATGAAGTTTTAAATCAATCTAAAGTATATATGAGTAAACTTGGT
CTGACAGTTACCAATGCTTAATCAGTGAGGCACCTATCTCAGCGATCTGTCTATTTCGTTCATCCATAGT
TGCCTGACTCCCCGTCGTGTAGATAACTACGATACGGGAGGGCTTACCATCTGGCCCCAGTGCTGCAATG
ATACCGCGAGACCCACGCTCACCGGCTCCAGATTTATCAGCAATAAACCAGCCAGCCGGAAGGGCCGAGC
GCAGAAGTGGTCCTGCAACTTTATCCGCCTCCATCCAGTCTATTAATTGTTGCCGGGAAGCTAGAGTAAG
TAGTTCGCCAGTTAATAGTTTGCGCAACGTTGTTGCCATTGCTACAGGCATCGTGGTGTCACGCTCGTCG
TTTGGTATGGCTTCATTCAGCTCCGGTTCCCAACGATCAAGGCGAGTTACATGATCCCCCATGTTGTGCA
AAAAAGCGGTTAGCTCCTTCGGTCCTCCGATCGTTGTCAGAAGTAAGTTGGCCGCAGTGTTATCACTCAT
GGTTATGGCAGCACTGCATAATTCTCTTACTGTCATGCCATCCGTAAGATGCTTTTCTGTGACTGGTGAG
TACTCAACCAAGTCATTCTGAGAATAGTGTATGCGGCGACCGAGTTGCTCTTGCCCGGCGTCAATACGGG
ATAATACCGCGCCACATAGCAGAACTTTAAAAGTGCTCATCATTGGAAAACGTTCTTCGGGGCGAAAACT
CTCAAGGATCTTACCGCTGTTGAGATCCAGTTCGATGTAACCCACTCGTGCACCCAACTGATCTTCAGCA
TCTTTTACTTTCACCAGCGTTTCTGGGTGAGCAAAAACAGGAAGGCAAAATGCCGCAAAAAAGGGAATAA
GGGCGACATGGAAATGTTGAATACTCATACTCTTCCTTTTTCAATATTATTGAAGCATTTATCAGGGTTA
TTGTCTCATGAGCGGATACATATTTGAATGTATTTAGAAAAATAAACAAATAGGGGTTCCGCGCACATTT
CCCCGAAAAGTGCCACCTGACGTCGACGGATCGGGAGATCTCCCGATCCCCTATGGTGCACTCTCAGTAC
AATCTGCTCTGATGCCGCATAGTTAAGCCAGTATCTGCTCCCTGCTTGTGTGTTGGAGGTCGCTGAGTAG
TGCGCGAGCAAAATTTAAGCTACAACAAGGCAAGGCTTGACCGACAATTGCATGAAGAATCTGCTTAGGG
TTAGGCGTTTTGCGCTGCTTCGCGATGTACGGGCCAGATATACGCGTT
