>Addgene plasmid #135396 | opto-Rac1 | depositor partial sequence | sequence record 262765 | Insert
ATGGCCACAGACGCAATCGACCATTACTACCAGAACAGAGACGGCCCCCCTTCCAGGAGCTTTAGCGACG
AATACGACTCATACAATAAGACAGCCCCTCTGCCACCTCTGAGCGCCTGCCCAGAGCGCGCCCAGACCCC
TAACAGCAAGAGAATCCCCATCACACCCAATTCCGCCAAGAGCACCTCCGAGTCTCCTCGGAGAATCACA
TTCTCTCGCGACGCAGGCAGCTCCACCAAGGGCAGCACCCAGACAAGCCCATCCAACCAGGGCTCCGTGT
CTAGCCGGAATGGCTCTAACGGAAATGGCCTGGGCCTGTCCTCTGCCGGCAACTTCGCCGATTTCTTTAG
CTCCGAGGTGTTTTATATCGTGCTGCACAATCCCACCACAGCCCACAGATTCCTGAAGTTTTGCCAGAGC
AGGGCCTGTTCCGAGAACCTGGAGTTTCTGCAGAAGATCGACGAGTACAATAGGCTGATCGATGAGGCCA
CACGCCTGCTGTCTACCATCTACAGCACATACGTGAGCAGCGAGGCCCCTAAGCAGATCAACATCTCTAA
TAGCCACGCCAGGCGCCTGAGCCACGACATCAAGGGAGCAACCCACAACGTGCTGCCCGGCCTGGAGGAT
ATCTTCAATGGCTCCCAGGAGCAGATCGAGAAGCTGCTGGCCTCTGACCTGTATCCTAGATTTGTGAAGC
ACCAGGTGACCGCATCCGCCACAATGGCCCTGGCAAACGACAAGGAGAGGTACCCAGGCCTGGGCGATTG
CTTCTGTCTGACAGACCCACGGAGAGCCGATAATCCCATCGTGTTCGCAAGCGACGGATTCGTGAGCGTG
ACCGGCTATTCCCGCTCTGATATCATCCCAAGGAACTGCCGCTTCCTGCAGGGCAGCTTTACCGACCGGC
AGGCCACAAAGAGGCTGCGCACCTCCATCGAGAATCGCGAGGAGACAGTGGAGCTGCTGCTGAACTATCG
GAAGAATGGCGATCCCTTTTGGAACCTGCTGTACGTGTCCCCTCTGCTGGACGGCAATGGCGATGTGAGA
TTCTTTCTGGGCGGCCAGATCAACTGTTCTACCACAATCCACAGCCGGACCGACGTGCTGAGAATCCTGA
GCCTGAACGACGAGGATACAGGCTCCTTCATCGAGGGCTCTAATAAGACCCCCAGCGTGCGGTCCAAGGA
GTCTAACAATGCCTCCAACTATGGCAAGACATCCTTCTTTAAGTCTTTTAAGAAGTACAAGGCCAATACC
GTGGAGATCAGAGACGAGGCCGGCATGGAGGGCGAGCTGATCGATAGGATCGGCAAGCTGCAGTTCAAGA
CACAGGTGGAGGAGTTTTACACCGCCTATTCTAAGTACCTGGTGCTGAGCTATCAGCCACAGTCCCAGAA
CCTGATCGTGAAGTACTTCAGCCCCGGCATCGTGGATATGCTGAACCTGAATATGCCTAATGGCCTGGTG
GCCCCAATCGTGGACAAGGATATCTTCAAGGTGCTGACAGAGCACTCCCCTTCCTCTGTGCCACGGACCT
TTAAGAACGTGGTGAGGGAAGGCATCAAAGCAGGCAGGGCCGTGTCTGTGGAGACAGGCCTGCTGACAGG
CATCGAGGAGATCAAGAAGTCTCAGAACATCTTCAGCGGCACCACAGCCAATCGGGAGAGAGGCTGGAAG
AAGGCCGAGGAGAAGTACGTGTGCCACTTTACCCCCTGTAAGGATGAGATGGGCAGGGTCGGCTGGGTGG
TGCTGACTGTCGCTCCTAAACTGGAAAGATTTGAATTCGGTGGTGGATCAGGTGGAGGA
[534 nt withheld, positions 1810-2343]
TGCCCGCCGCCTGTAAAAAAGCGGAAACGCAAGTGTCTGCTCGGTGGTGGATCAGGTGGAGGATCTATGG
TGAGCAAGGGCGAGGAGGATAACATGGCCATCATCAAGGAGTTCATGCGCTTCAAGGTGCACATGGAGGG
CTCCGTGAACGGCCACGAGTTCGAGATCGAGGGCGAGGGCGAGGGCCGCCCCTACGAGGGCACCCAGACC
GCCAAGCTGAAGGTGACCAAGGGTGGCCCCCTGCCCTTCGCCTGGGACATCCTGTCCCCTCAGTTCATGT
ACGGCTCCAAGGCCTACGTGAAGCACCCCGCCGACATCCCCGACTACTTGAAGCTGTCCTTCCCCGAGGG
CTTCAAGTGGGAGCGCGTGATGAACTTCGAGGACGGCGGCGTGGTGACCGTGACCCAGGACTCCTCCCTG
CAGGACGGCGAGTTCATCTACAAGGTGAAGCTGCGCGGCACCAACTTCCCCTCCGACGGCCCCGTAATGC
AGAAGAAGACCATGGGCTGGGAGGCCTCCTCCGAGCGGATGTACCCCGAGGACGGCGCCCTGAAGGGCGA
GATCAAGCAGAGGCTGAAGCTGAAGGACGGCGGCCACTACGACGCTGAGGTCAAGACCACCTACAAGGCC
AAGAAGCCCGTGCAGCTGCCCGGCGCCTACAACGTCAACATCAAGTTGGACATCACCTCCCACAACGAGG
ACTACACCATCGTGGAACAGTACGAACGCGCCGAGGGCCGCCACTCCACCGGCGGCATGGACGAGCTGTA
CAAG
